Addgene plasmid #136358: pET48 AtGUN1-PS
Purpose: Bacterial expression of recombinant Arabidopsis thaliana GUN1 (amino acids 232 to 918)
Depositing lab: Tatsuru Masuda. Depositing organization: University of Tokyo, Graduate School of Arts and Sciences. Publication: The retrograde signaling protein GUN1 regulates tetrapyrrole biosynthesis. Shimizu T, Kacprzak SM, Mochizuki N, Nagatani A, Watanabe S, Shimada T, Tanaka K, Hayashi Y, Arai M, Leister D, Okamoto H, Terry MJ, Masuda T. Proc Natl Acad Sci U S A. 2019 Dec 3;116(49):24900-24906. doi: 10.1073/pnas.1911251116. Epub 2019 Nov 15. PubMed 31732672.
Backbone
  Vector backbone: pET48(+)
  Backbone manufacturer: Novagen
  Vector type: Bacterial Expression
Growth in bacteria
  Bacterial resistance: Kanamycin, 50 μg/mL
  Growth temperature: 37°C
  Growth strain: DH5alpha
  Growth instructions: Use Rosseta gami2 (DE3) for protein expression.
  Copy number: High Copy
Gene/Insert
  Gene/Insert name: cDNA of Arabidopsis thaliana GUN1 corresponding to amino acids 232 to 918
  Species: A. thaliana (mustard weed)
  Insert size (bp): 2058
  Entrez Gene: GUN1 (a.k.a. AT2G31400, T28P16.11, T28P16_11, genomes uncoupled 1)
  Promoter: T7
  Tag / fusion protein: TRX-His (N terminal on backbone)
  Cloning method: Restriction Enzyme; 5′ cloning site EcoRI (not destroyed); 3′ cloning site SalI (not destroyed)
  Sequencing primers: 5′ T7 forward; 3′ T7 reverse
Terms and licenses: Academic/Nonprofit Terms; Industry Terms: Not Available to Industry
How to cite: pET48 AtGUN1-PS was a gift from Tatsuru Masuda (Addgene plasmid # 136358 ; http://n2t.net/addgene:136358 ; RRID:Addgene_136358)
