[The description below was written by a language model from this plasmid's Addgene catalogue record and pLannotate feature annotations shown in this document.]
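Description:
pET48 AtGUN1-PS is a bacterial expression plasmid built on the Novagen pET48(+) backbone for producing a recombinant fragment of Arabidopsis thaliana GUN1 (GENOMES UNCOUPLED 1, AT2G31400) in E. coli. It is maintained through a ColE1/pBR322-type origin accompanied by the bom and rop elements, and it is selected with kanamycin via an aminoglycoside phosphotransferase gene. The catalogue lists it as high copy, although rop normally moderates copy number. An f1 origin is also present, along with short remnants of a tetracycline resistance gene that are backbone leftovers rather than functional markers.

The insert is a roughly 2.06 kb cDNA encoding GUN1 residues 232 to 918, cloned between EcoRI and SalI sites that remain intact. Expression is driven by a T7 promoter with an adjacent lac operator and a T7 gene 10 ribosome binding site. The plasmid-borne lacI gene supplies repressor, so transcription stays off until it is induced with IPTG in a host that provides T7 RNA polymerase. The record points to a DE3 lysogen strain for expression.

The GUN1 fragment is fused at its N terminus to E. coli thioredoxin (TrxA), which commonly improves solubility, followed by a His tag for metal-affinity purification. An HRV 3C (PreScission) protease site then allows the fusion partner to be removed. An S-tag sequence lies downstream of the insert, ahead of the T7 terminator, but the record does not state whether it is translated in frame with GUN1. The construct is intended for producing and purifying recombinant GUN1 protein, and the associated work concerns GUN1's role in retrograde signalling and tetrapyrrole biosynthesis.
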