Features (pLannotate 1.2.2; 22 found; start..end, strand, type, name):
    303..321     +  promoter       T7 promoter: promoter for bacteriophage T7 RNA polymerase
    322..346     +  protein_bind   lac operator: The lac repressor binds to the lac operator to inhibit transcription in E. coli. This inhibition can be relieved by adding lactose or isopropyl-β-D-thiogalactopyranoside (IPTG). lac repressor encoded by lacI
    361..383     +  RBS            RBS: efficient ribosome binding site from bacteriophage T7 gene 10 (Olins and Rangwala, 1989)
    391..717     +  CDS            TrxA: E. coli thioredoxin; trxA
    799..816     +  CDS            7xHis (fragment): 6xHis affinity tag
    826..849     +  CDS            HRV 3C site: recognition and cleavage site for human rhinovirus 3C and PreScission proteases
    865..2931    +  CDS            PP178_ARATH (fragment): Experimental evidence at transcript level: Swiss-Prot protein existence level 2. From Arabidopsis thaliana (Mouse-ear cress).
   2982..3026    +  CDS            S-Tag: affinity and epitope tag derived from pancreatic ribonuclease A
   3070..3113    +  CDS            SET1 (fragment): solubility-enhancement tag derived from T7 phage gene 10B
   3121..3168    +  terminator     T7 terminator: transcription terminator for bacteriophage T7 RNA polymerase
   3205..3633    +  rep_origin     f1 ori (sequence partly withheld): f1 bacteriophage origin of replication; arrow indicates direction of (+) strand synthesis
   3686..3743    +  promoter       AmpR promoter (fragment): bla
   3752..4567    -  CDS            KanR: aminoglycoside phosphotransferase; aph(3')-Ia; confers resistance to kanamycin in bacteria or G418 (Geneticin®) in eukaryotes
   4689..5277    +  rep_origin     ori: high-copy-number ColE1/pMB1/pBR322/pUC origin of replication
   5463..5602    -  misc_feature   bom: basis of mobility region from pBR322
   5704..5895    -  CDS            rop: Rop protein, which maintains plasmids at low copy number; rop
   5912..6292    +  CDS            YPB1_ECOLX: Protein predicted: Swiss-Prot protein existence level 4. From Escherichia coli.
   6354..6418    -  CDS            TcR (fragment): tetracycline efflux protein; tet; confers resistance to tetracycline
   6433..6454    -  protein_bind   CAP binding site: CAP binding activates transcription in the presence of cAMP. E. coli catabolite activator protein
   6467..7549    -  CDS            lacI: lac repressor; lacI; The lac repressor binds to the lac operator to inhibit transcription in E. coli. This inhibition can be relieved by adding lactose or isopropyl-β-D-thiogalactopyranoside (IPTG).
   7550..7627    -  promoter       lacI promoter: lacI
   7635..277     -  CDS            TcR (fragment) (across the origin): tetracycline efflux protein; tet; confers resistance to tetracycline
>Addgene plasmid #136358 | pET48 AtGUN1-PS | addgene full sequence | sequence record 271367 | Addgene NGS Result
ACGCTCTCCCTTATGCGACTCCTGCATTAGGAAGCAGCCCAGTAGTAGGTTGAGGCCGTTGAGCACCGCC
GCCGCAAGGAATGGTGCATGCAAGGAGATGGCGCCCAACAGTCCCCCGGCCACGGGGCCTGCCACCATAC
CCACGCCGAAACAAGCGCTCATGAGCCCGAAGTGGCGAGCCCGATCTTCCCCATCGGTGATGTCGGCGAT
ATAGGCGCCAGCAACCGCACCTGTGGCGCCGGTGATGCCGGCCACGATGCGTCCGGCGTAGAGGATCGAG
ATCGATCTCGATCCCGCGAAATTAATACGACTCACTATAGGGGAATTGTGAGCGGATAACAATTCCCCTC
TAGAAATAATTTTGTTTAACTTTAAGAAGGAGATATACATATGAGCGATAAAATTATTCACCTGACTGAC
GACAGTTTTGACACGGATGTACTCAAAGCGGACGGGGCGATCCTCGTCGATTTCTGGGCAGAGTGGTGCG
GTCCGTGCAAAATGATCGCCCCGATTCTGGATGAAATCGCTGACGAATATCAGGGCAAACTGACCGTTGC
AAAACTGAACATCGATCAAAACCCTGGCACTGCGCCGAAATATGGCATCCGTGGTATCCCGACTCTGCTG
CTGTTCAAAAACGGTGAAGTGGCGGCAACCAAAGTGGGTGCACTGTCTAAAGGTCAGTTGAAAGAGTTCC
TCGACGCTAACCTGGCCGGTTCTGGTTCTGGCCATACTAGTGGTGGTGGCGGTTCTAATAACAATCCTCC
TACTCCTACTCCATCTAGTGGTTCTGGTCATCACCATCACCATCACTCCGCGGCTCTTGAAGTCCTCTTT
CAGGGACCCGGGTACCAGGATCCGAATTCACAGGGGAAGTTAGCTAGTGCTATGATAAGTACTCTTGGTA
GATATGGTAAAGTAACTATTGCTAAGAGGATTTTCGAAACTGCTTTTGCTGGTGGATATGGAAACACGGT
TTACGCCTTCTCGGCTTTGATCAGCGCTTATGGGAGAAGTGGGCTACATGAGGAAGCCATTAGTGTCTTC
AACTCCATGAAAGAGTATGGCTTGAGGCCGAATTTGGTTACCTACAATGCTGTGATTGACGCTTGCGGTA
AAGGCGGGATGGAGTTTAAGCAAGTAGCCAAGTTTTTCGATGAGATGCAGAGGAACGGTGTGCAGCCAGA
TAGAATAACTTTCAACTCGTTGCTTGCTGTTTGCAGTAGAGGAGGGTTGTGGGAAGCAGCAAGGAATCTG
TTTGATGAGATGACGAATAGAAGGATTGAGCAAGATGTTTTTTCTTATAATACGCTTTTGGATGCAATTT
GCAAAGGTGGGCAGATGGACCTTGCTTTCGAAATCCTTGCTCAGATGCCAGTTAAGAGAATCATGCCTAA
TGTTGTAAGTTATAGCACCGTTATTGATGGGTTTGCAAAAGCCGGAAGATTTGATGAAGCTCTTAACTTG
TTTGGTGAAATGAGATATCTTGGTATTGCATTAGATAGAGTTTCTTACAATACATTGCTTTCAATCTACA
CTAAAGTTGGTAGATCTGAAGAAGCTTTGGATATTCTGAGAGAAATGGCATCTGTTGGGATTAAAAAGGA
TGTTGTGACTTATAATGCTCTTCTTGGAGGATATGGGAAACAAGGGAAATATGATGAAGTGAAGAAAGTT
TTCACTGAGATGAAGCGAGAGCATGTGTTGCCTAACTTACTGACTTATTCAACTTTGATCGATGGGTACT
CGAAGGGGGGTTTGTATAAAGAGGCAATGGAGATATTTAGGGAGTTTAAGAGCGCCGGATTAAGAGCTGA
TGTTGTTTTGTACAGTGCATTGATTGATGCATTGTGCAAGAATGGGTTGGTGGGTTCTGCTGTTTCTTTG
ATCGATGAGATGACAAAGGAAGGAATTAGTCCTAATGTTGTAACTTATAATTCCATAATCGATGCCTTTG
GTCGTTCTGCAACTATGGACAGATCAGCCGATTATAGCAATGGTGGATCTTTGCCTTTCTCTTCTTCTGC
TCTGAGTGCATTGACTGAAACAGAGGGTAATCGGGTAATACAGTTATTTGGGCAGTTAACAACTGAGAGT
AACAACCGAACGACGAAAGATTGTGAGGAGGGTATGCAGGAGCTCTCCTGTATATTGGAAGTTTTCCGCA
AAATGCATCAGCTGGAAATTAAACCAAATGTTGTAACCTTTTCAGCGATTCTGAATGCTTGCAGTCGGTG
TAACTCATTTGAAGATGCATCAATGCTACTAGAGGAGCTCAGGCTGTTTGATAATAAGGTATATGGTGTT
GTTCATGGACTTCTCATGGGCCAGAGAGAGAATGTATGGCTCCAAGCTCAGAGCTTATTTGACAAAGTAA
ATGAAATGGATGGTTCGACTGCTTCTGCCTTCTACAATGCCCTAACTGACATGCTTTGGCACTTTGGCCA
GAAACGAGGTGCAGAACTGGTGGCACTTGAGGGAAGATCTAGGCAAGTTTGGGAAAACGTGTGGTCTGAT
TCTTGCTTGGACTTACACCTCATGTCTTCTGGAGCTGCACGTGCAATGGTCCATGCGTGGCTACTAAACA
TACGCTCCATTGTCTATGAAGGTCATGAGTTACCTAAAGTCTTGAGTATATTGACTGGCTGGGGGAAACA
CAGCAAAGTGGTTGGAGACGGAGCACTAAGACGAGCGGTTGAAGTTCTTTTGAGGGGAATGGATGCACCA
TTCCACCTGTCAAAATGCAACATGGGACGGTTCACATCAAGCGGTTCGGTGGTAGCAACTTGGCTGCGTG
AATCAGCCACACTGAAACTCTTAATCCTCCATGACCACATAACAACCGCCACAGCTACTACTACAACAAT
GAAATCAACAGACCAACAACAACGGAAACAGACGTCGTTTGCTTTACAGCCTCTTCTTTTGTAGTCGACA
AGCTTGCGGCCGCAGAGCTCGCTCTGGTGCCACGCGGTAGTAAAGAAACCGCTGCTGCTAAATTCGAACG
CCAGCACATGGACAGCTCTACTTCTGCTGCTCTCGAGGCTTAATTAACCTAGGCTGCTAAACAAAGCCCG
AAAGGAAGCTGAGTTGGCTGCTGCCACCGCTGAGCAATAACTAGCATAACCCCTTGGGGCCTCTAAACGG
GTCTTGAGGGGTTTTTTGCTGAAAGGAGGAACTATATCCGGATTGGCGAATGGG
[124 nt withheld, positions 3205-3328]
C
[91 nt withheld, positions 3330-3420]
A
[49 nt withheld, positions 3422-3470]
CCTTTGACGTTGGAGTCCACGTTCTTT
[37 nt withheld, positions 3498-3534]
ACCCTATCTCGGTCTATTCTTTTGATTTATAAGGGATTTTGCCGATTTCGGCCTATTGGTTAAAAAATGA
GCTGATTTAACAAAAATTTAACGCGAATTTTAACAAAATATTAACGCTTACAATTTAGGTGGCACTTTTC
GGGGAAATGTGCGCGGAACCCCTATTTGTTTATTTTTCTAAATACATTCAAATATGTATCCGCTCATGAA
TTAATTCTTAGAAAAACTCATCGAGCATCAAATGAAACTGCAATTTATTCATATCAGGATTATCAATACC
ATATTTTTGAAAAAGCCGTTTCTGTAATGAAGGAGAAAACTCACCGAGGCAGTTCCATAGGATGGCAAGA
TCCTGGTATCGGTCTGCGATTCCGACTCGTCCAACATCAATACAACCTATTAATTTCCCCTCGTCAAAAA
TAAGGTTATCAAGTGAGAAATCACCATGAGTGACGACTGAATCCGGTGAGAATGGCAAAAGTTTATGCAT
TTCTTTCCAGACTTGTTCAACAGGCCAGCCATTACGCTCGTCATCAAAATCACTCGCATCAACCAAACCG
TTATTCATTCGTGATTGCGCCTGAGCGAGACGAAATACGCGATCACTGTTAAAAGGACAATTACAAACAG
GAATCGAATGCAACCGGCGCAGGAACACTGCCAGCGCATCAACAATATTTTCACCTGAATCAGGATATTC
TTCTAATACCTGGAATGCTGTTTTGCCGGGGATCGCAGTGGTGAGTAACCATGCATCATCAGGAGTACGG
ATAAAATGCTTGATGGTCGGAAGAGGCATAAATTCCGTCAGCCAGTTTAGTCTGACCATCTCATCTGTAA
CATCATTGGCAACGCTACCTTTGCCATGTTTCAGAAACAACTCTGGCGCATCGGGCTTCCCATACAATCG
ATAGATTGTCGCACCTGATTGCCCGACATTATCGCGAGCCCATTTATACCCATATAAATCAGCATCCATG
TTGGAATTTAATCGCGGCCTAGAGCAAGACGTTTCCCGTTGAATATGGCTCATAACACCCCTTGTATTAC
TGTTTATGTAAGCAGACAGTTTTATTGTTCATGACCAAAATCCCTTAACGTGAGTTTTCGTTCCACTGAG
CGTCAGACCCCGTAGAAAAGATCAAAGGATCTTCTTGAGATCCTTTTTTTCTGCGCGTAATCTGCTGCTT
GCAAACAAAAAAACCACCGCTACCAGCGGTGGTTTGTTTGCCGGATCAAGAGCTACCAACTCTTTTTCCG
AAGGTAACTGGCTTCAGCAGAGCGCAGATACCAAATACTGTCCTTCTAGTGTAGCCGTAGTTAGGCCACC
ACTTCAAGAACTCTGTAGCACCGCCTACATACCTCGCTCTGCTAATCCTGTTACCAGTGGCTGCTGCCAG
TGGCGATAAGTCGTGTCTTACCGGGTTGGACTCAAGACGATAGTTACCGGATAAGGCGCAGCGGTCGGGC
TGAACGGGGGGTTCGTGCACACAGCCCAGCTTGGAGCGAACGACCTACACCGAACTGAGATACCTACAGC
GTGAGCTATGAGAAAGCGCCACGCTTCCCGAAGGGAGAAAGGCGGACAGGTATCCGGTAAGCGGCAGGGT
CGGAACAGGAGAGCGCACGAGGGAGCTTCCAGGGGGAAACGCCTGGTATCTTTATAGTCCTGTCGGGTTT
CGCCACCTCTGACTTGAGCGTCGATTTTTGTGATGCTCGTCAGGGGGGCGGAGCCTATGGAAAAACGCCA
GCAACGCGGCCTTTTTACGGTTCCTGGCCTTTTGCTGGCCTTTTGCTCACATGTTCTTTCCTGCGTTATC
CCCTGATTCTGTGGATAACCGTATTACCGCCTTTGAGTGAGCTGATACCGCTCGCCGCAGCCGAACGACC
GAGCGCAGCGAGTCAGTGAGCGAGGAAGCGGAAGAGCGCCTGATGCGGTATTTTCTCCTTACGCATCTGT
GCGGTATTTCACACCGCAATGGTGCACTCTCAGTACAATCTGCTCTGATGCCGCATAGTTAAGCCAGTAT
ACACTCCGCTATCGCTACGTGACTGGGTCATGGCTGCGCCCCGACACCCGCCAACACCCGCTGACGCGCC
CTGACGGGCTTGTCTGCTCCCGGCATCCGCTTACAGACAAGCTGTGACCGTCTCCGGGAGCTGCATGTGT
CAGAGGTTTTCACCGTCATCACCGAAACGCGCGAGGCAGCTGCGGTAAAGCTCATCAGCGTGGTCGTGAA
GCGATTCACAGATGTCTGCCTGTTCATCCGCGTCCAGCTCGTTGAGTTTCTCCAGAAGCGTTAATGTCTG
GCTTCTGATAAAGCGGGCCATGTTAAGGGCGGTTTTTTCCTGTTTGGTCACTGATGCCTCCGTGTAAGGG
GGATTTCTGTTCATGGGGGTAATGATACCGATGAAACGAGAGAGGATGCTCACGATACGGGTTACTGATG
ATGAACATGCCCGGTTACTGGAACGTTGTGAGGGTAAACAACTGGCGGTATGGATGCGGCGGGACCAGAG
AAAAATCACTCAGGGTCAATGCCAGCGCTTCGTTAATACAGATGTAGGTGTTCCACAGGGTAGCCAGCAG
CATCCTGCGATGCAGATCCGGAACATAATGGTGCAGGGCGCTGACTTCCGCGTTTCCAGACTTTACGAAA
CACGGAAACCGAAGACCATTCATGTTGTTGCTCAGGTCGCAGACGTTTTGCAGCAGCAGTCGCTTCACGT
TCGCTCGCGTATCGGTGATTCATTCTGCTAACCAGTAAGGCAACCCCGCCAGCCTAGCCGGGTCCTCAAC
GACAGGAGCACGATCATGCTAGTCATGCCCCGCGCCCACCGGAAGGAGCTGACTGGGTTGAAGGCTCTCA
AGGGCATCGGTCGAGATCCCGGTGCCTAATGAGTGAGCTAACTTACATTAATTGCGTTGCGCTCACTGCC
CGCTTTCCAGTCGGGAAACCTGTCGTGCCAGCTGCATTAATGAATCGGCCAACGCGCGGGGAGAGGCGGT
TTGCGTATTGGGCGCCAGGGTGGTTTTTCTTTTCACCAGTGAGACGGGCAACAGCTGATTGCCCTTCACC
GCCTGGCCCTGAGAGAGTTGCAGCAAGCGGTCCACGCTGGTTTGCCCCAGCAGGCGAAAATCCTGTTTGA
TGGTGGTTAACGGCGGGATATAACATGAGCTGTCTTCGGTATCGTCGTATCCCACTACCGAGATGTCCGC
ACCAACGCGCAGCCCGGACTCGGTAATGGCGCGCATTGCGCCCAGCGCCATCTGATCGTTGGCAACCAGC
ATCGCAGTGGGAACGATGCCCTCATTCAGCATTTGCATGGTTTGTTGAAAACCGGACATGGCACTCCAGT
CGCCTTCCCGTTCCGCTATCGGCTGAATTTGATTGCGAGTGAGATATTTATGCCAGCCAGCCAGACGCAG
ACGCGCCGAGACAGAACTTAATGGGCCCGCTAACAGCGCGATTTGCTGGTGACCCAATGCGACCAGATGC
TCCACGCCCAGTCGCGTACCGTCTTCATGGGAGAAAATAATACTGTTGATGGGTGTCTGGTCAGAGACAT
CAAGAAATAACGCCGGAACATTAGTGCAGGCAGCTTCCACAGCAATGGCATCCTGGTCATCCAGCGGATA
GTTAATGATCAGCCCACTGACGCGTTGCGCGAGAAGATTGTGCACCGCCGCTTTACAGGCTTCGACGCCG
CTTCGTTCTACCATCGACACCACCACGCTGGCACCCAGTTGATCGGCGCGAGATTTAATCGCCGCGACAA
TTTGCGACGGCGCGTGCAGGGCCAGACTGGAGGTGGCAACGCCAATCAGCAACGACTGTTTGCCCGCCAG
TTGTTGTGCCACGCGGTTGGGAATGTAATTCAGCTCCGCCATCGCCGCTTCCACTTTTTCCCGCGTTTTC
GCAGAAACGTGGCTGGCCTGGTTCACCACGCGGGAAACGGTCTGATAAGAGACACCGGCATACTCTGCGA
CATCGTATAACGTTACTGGTTTCACATTCACCACCCTGAATTGACTCTCTTCCGGGCGCTATCATGCCAT
ACCGCGAAAGGTTTTGCGCCATTCGATGGTGTCCGGGATCTCG
